>Addgene plasmid #210251 | pUdO2z | addgene full sequence | sequence record 428800 | Addgene NGS Result
CTAGAAATATTTTATCTGATTAATAAGATGATCTTCTTGAGATCGTTTTGGTCTGCGCGTAATCTCTTGC
TCTGAAAACGAAAAAACCGCCTTGCAGGGCGGTTTTTCGAAGGTTCTCTGAGCTACCAACTCTTTGAACC
GAGGTAACTGGCTTGGAGGAGCGCAGTCACCAAAACTTGTCCTTTCAGTTTAGCCTTAACCGGCGCATGA
CTTCAAGACTAACTCCTCTAAATCAATTACCAGTGGCTGCTGCCAGTGGTGCTTTTGCATGTCTTTCCGG
GTTGGACTCAAGACGATAGTTACCGGATAAGGCGCAGCGGTCGGACTGAACGGGGGGTTCGTGCATACAG
TCCAGCTTGGAGCGAACTGCCTACCCGGAACTGAGTGTCAGGCGTGGAATGAGACAAACGCGGCCATAAC
AGCGGAATGACACCGGTAAACCGAAAGGCAGGAACAGGAGAGCGCACGAGGGAGCCGCCAGGGGGAAACG
CCTGGTATCTTTATAGTCCTGTCGGGTTTCGCCACCACTGATTTGAGCGTCAGATTTCGTGATGCTTGTC
AGGGGGGCGGAGCCTATGGAAAAACGGCTTTGCCGCGGCCCTCTCACTTCCCTGTTAAGTATCTTCCTGG
CATCTTCCAGGAAATCTCCGCCCCGTTCGTAAGCCATTTCCGCTCGCCGCAGTCGAACGACCGAGCGTAG
CGAGTCAGTGAGCGAGGAAGCGGAATATATCCTGTATCACATATTCTGCTGACGCACCGGTGCAGCCTTT
TTTCTCCTGCCACATGAAGCACTTCACTGACACCCTCATCAGTGCCAACATAGTAAGCCAGTATATACAC
TCCGCTAGCAGGAAACAGCTATGACCATGCCCGGGTAAGTGACTAGCGGAAACACAGAAAAAAGCCCGCA
CCTGACAGTGCGGGCTTTTTTTTTCGACCAAAGGCTCCGAAGAGCCGAGTGTCTTCGGTTCGAGACCGAA
TTCGCGAGCTCTCGCTAGCCAGTTTAAACAATTGCGGCCGCGTACTAGTCTATCGATTTGGATCCACCCT
GCAGGAAGTCTAGACCGTCGACACGGTCTCTGAGAGAAGACACGTCGCTCTTCGACGTAAGTAACTGACT
CGGTACCAAATTCCAGAAAAGAGGCCTCCCGAAAGGGGGGCCTTTTTTCGTTTTGGTCCTAAGCTTAACT
GGCCGTCGTTTTACAGTGTTGACAATTAATCATCGGCATAGTATATCGGCATAGTATAATACGACAAGGT
GAGGAACTAAACCATGGCCAAGTTGACCAGTGCCGTTCCGGTGCTCACCGCGCGCGACGTCGCCGGAGCG
GTCGAGTTCTGGACCGACCGGCTCGGGTTCTCCCGGGACTTCGTGGAGGACGACTTCGCCGGTGTGGTCC
GGGACGACGTGACCCTGTTCATCAGCGCGGTCCAGGACCAGGTGGTGCCGGACAACACCCTGGCCTGGGT
GTGGGTGCGCGGCCTGGACGAGCTGTACGCCGAGTGGTCGGAGGTCGTGTCCACGAACTTCCGGGACGCC
TCCGGGCCGGCCATGACCGAGATCGGCGAGCAGCCGTGGGGGCGGGAGTTCGCCCTGCGCGACCCGGCCG
GCAACTGCGTGCACTTCGTGGCCGAGGAGCAGGACTGATAATACGACTCACTATAGGGTAACTAATTGAG
GCGCGCCTACCACCGTCAAAAAAAACGGCGCTTTTTAGCGCCGTTTTTATTTTTCAACCTTCCTAGGTAA
GTGACCCTTTAGTGAGGGTTAATT
Features (pLannotate 1.2.2; 7 found; start..end, strand, type, name):
     37..582     +  rep_origin     p15A ori: Plasmids containing the medium-copy-number p15A origin of replication can be propagated in E. coli cells that contain a second plasmid with the ColE1 origin.
    670..725     +  rep_origin     RSF ori (fragment): Plasmids containing the RSF 1030 origin of replication can be propagated in E. coli cells that contain additional plasmids with compatible origins.
   1188..1205    +  CDS            lacZα (fragment): LacZα fragment of β-galactosidase; lacZ fragment
   1208..1255    +  promoter       EM7 promoter: synthetic bacterial promoter&nbsp
   1274..1648    +  CDS            BleoR: antibiotic-binding protein; Sh ble from Streptoalloteichus hindustanus; confers resistance to bleomycin, phleomycin, and Zeocin™
   1649..1667    +  promoter       T7 promoter: promoter for bacteriophage T7 RNA polymerase
   1756..1774    -  promoter       T3 promoter: promoter for bacteriophage T3 RNA polymerase
