[The description below was written by a language model from this plasmid's Addgene catalogue record and pLannotate feature annotations shown in this document.]
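Description:
pUdO2z is a very compact (1,774 bp) empty-backbone plasmid for bacterial expression, one of the pUdO series of minimal plasmids. It carries no insert; the record lists Gibson assembly as the cloning method for adding a gene of interest. Replication in E. coli depends on the p15A origin, which is compatible with ColE1-type plasmids, so pUdO2z can be maintained alongside a second, ColE1-based plasmid in the same cell. The stated purpose calls it a medium-copy plasmid, consistent with p15A, although the catalogue's copy-number field lists it as low copy. The automated annotation also flags a short fragment resembling the RSF1030 origin, but at about 56 bp this is unlikely to be a functional second replicon and may simply reflect sequence similarity.

Selection relies on the Sh ble gene (BleoR) from Streptoalloteichus hindustanus, driven by the synthetic constitutive bacterial EM7 promoter. Its product binds bleomycin-family antibiotics and confers resistance to Zeocin. The small size of this marker helps keep the plasmid short. A T7 promoter lies immediately downstream of the resistance gene and a T3 promoter sits on the opposite strand at the end of the sequence record. These phage promoters probably flank the intended cloning region and could serve as priming sites or for transcription by the corresponding phage polymerases, though the record does not say this. An 18 bp lacZα remnant is also annotated and is too short to support blue/white screening. The feature table identifies no dedicated expression promoter, ribosome-binding site or terminator for an inserted gene, so users would apparently supply these elements with the insert.
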