Addgene plasmid #210251: pUdO2z
Purpose: (Empty Backbone) medium-copy plasmid for bacterial expression
Depositing lab: François-Xavier Campbell-Valois. Depositing organization: University of Ottawa. Publication: pUdOs: Concise Plasmids for Bacterial and Mammalian Cells. Manigat FO, Connell LB, Stewart BN, LePabic AR, Tessier CJG, Emlaw JR, Calvert ND, Rossl A, Shuhendler AJ, daCosta CJB, Campbell-Valois FX. ACS Synth Biol. 2024 Jan 18. doi: 10.1021/acssynbio.3c00408. PubMed 38235654.
Backbone
  Vector backbone: pUdO2z
  Backbone manufacturer: Host-Microbe Interactions lab
  Backbone size (bp): 1774
  Vector type: Bacterial Expression
Growth in bacteria
  Bacterial resistance: Bleocin (Zeocin), 50 μg/mL
  Growth temperature: 37°C
  Growth strain: DH5alpha
  Copy number: Low Copy
Gene/Insert
  Cloning method: Gibson Cloning
Terms and licenses: Academic/Nonprofit Terms; Industry Terms: Not Available to Industry
How to cite: pUdO2z was a gift from François-Xavier Campbell-Valois (Addgene plasmid # 210251 ; http://n2t.net/addgene:210251 ; RRID:Addgene_210251)
